>Addgene plasmid #74812 | pGWB418 | depositor full sequence | sequence record 141492 | pGWB418 sequence 11858 bps
TTTCACGCCCTTTTAAATATCCGATTATTCTAATAAACGCTCTTTTCTCTTAGGTTTACCCGCCAATATA
TCCTGTCAAACACTGATAGTTTAAACTGAAGGCGGGAAACGACAATCTGATCCAAGCTCAAGCTGCTCTA
GCATTCGCCATTCAGGCTGCGCAACTGTTGGGAAGGGCGATCGGTGCGGGCCTCTTCGCTATTACGCCAG
CTGGCGAAAGGGGGATGTGCTGCAAGGCGATTAAGTTGGGTAACGCCAGGGTTTTCCCAGTCACGACGTT
GTAAAACGACGGCCAGTGCCAAGCTTGCATGCCTGCAGGTCCCCAGATTAGCCTTTTCAATTTCAGAAAG
AATGCTAACCCACAGATGGTTAGAGAGGCTTACGCAGCAGGTCTCATCAAGACGATCTACCCGAGCAATA
ATCTCCAGGAAATCAAATACCTTCCCAAGAAGGTTAAAGATGCAGTCAAAAGATTCAGGACTAACTGCAT
CAAGAACACAGAGAAAGATATATTTCTCAAGATCAGAAGTACTATTCCAGTATGGACGATTCAAGGCTTG
CTTCACAAACCAAGGCAAGTAATAGAGATTGGAGTCTCTAAAAAGGTAGTTCCCACTGAATCAAAGGCCA
TGGAGTCAAAGATTCAAATAGAGGACCTAACAGAACTCGCCGTAAAGACTGGCGAACAGTTCATACAGAG
TCTCTTACGACTCAATGACAAGAAGAAAATCTTCGTCAACATGGTGGAGCACGACACACTTGTCTACTCC
AAAAATATCAAAGATACAGTCTCAGAAGACCAAAGGGCAATTGAGACTTTTCAACAAAGGGTAATATCCG
GAAACCTCCTCGGATTCCATTGCCCAGCTATCTGTCACTTTATTGTGAAGATAGTGGAAAAGGAAGGTGG
CTCCTACAAATGCCATCATTGCGATAAAGGAAAGGCCATCGTTGAAGATGCCTCTGCCGACAGTGGTCCC
AAAGATGGACCCCCACCCACGAGGAGCATCGTGGAAAAAGAAGACGTTCCAACCACGTCTTCAAAGCAAG
TGGATTGATGTGATATCTCCACTGACGTAAGGGATGACGCACAATCCCACTATCCTTCGCAAGACCCTTC
CTCTATATAAGGAAGTTCATTTCATTTGGAGAGAACACGGGGGACTCTAGAATGAGCGGGTTAATTAACG
GTGAACAAAAGCTAATCTCCGAGGAAGACTTGAACGGTGAACAAAAATTAATCTCAGAAGAAGACTTGAA
CGGACTCGACGGTGAACAAAAGTTGATTTCTGAAGAAGATTTGAACGGTGAACAAAAGCTAATCTCCGAG
GAAGACTTGAACGGTAGCGCTGTTATCACAAGTTTGTACAAAAAAGCTGAACGAGAAACGTAAAATGATA
TAAATATCAATATATTAAATTAGATTTTGCATAAAAAACAGACTACATAATACTGTAAAACACAACATAT
CCAGTCACTATGGCGGCCCCTCGAGGGGCCGCATTAGGCACCCCAGGCTTTACACTTTATGCTTCCGGCT
CGTATAATGTGTGGATTTTGAGTTAGGATCCGGCGAGATTTTCAGGAGCTAAGGAAGCTAAAATGGAGAA
AAAAATCACTGGATATACCACCGTTGATATATCCCAATGGCATCGTAAAGAACATTTTGAGGCATTTCAG
TCAGTTGCTCAATGTACCTATAACCAGACCGTTCAGCTGGATATTACGGCCTTTTTAAAGACCGTAAAGA
AAAATAAGCACAAGTTTTATCCGGCCTTTATTCACATTCTTGCCCGCCTGATGAATGCTCATCCGGAATT
CCGTATGGCAATGAAAGACGGTGAGCTGGTGATATGGGATAGTGTTCACCCTTGTTACACCGTTTTCCAT
GAGCAAACTGAAACGTTTTCATCGCTCTGGAGTGAATACCACGACGATTTCCGGCAGTTTCTACACATAT
ATTCGCAAGATGTGGCGTGTTACGGTGAAAACCTGGCCTATTTCCCTAAAGGGTTTATTGAGAATATGTT
TTTCGTCTCAGCCAATCCCTGGGTGAGTTTCACCAGTTTTGATTTAAACGTGGCCAATATGGACAACTTC
TTCGCCCCCGTTTTCACCATGGGCAAATATTATACGCAAGGCGACAAGGTGCTGATGCCGCTGGCGATTC
AGGTTCATCATGCCGTCTGTGATGGCTTCCATGTCGGCAGAATGCTTAATGAATTACAACAGTACTGCGA
TGAGTGGCAGGGCGGGGCGTAAACGCGTGGATCCGGCTTACTAAAAGCCAGATAACAGTATGCGTATTTG
CGCGCTGATTTTTGCGGTATAAGAATATATACTGATATGTATACCCGAAGTATGTCAAAAAGAGGTGTGC
TATGAAGCAGCGTATTACAGTGACAGTTGACAGCGACAGCTATCAGTTGCTCAAGGCATATATGATGTCA
ATATCTCCGGTCTGGTAAGCACAACCATGCAGAATGAAGCCCGTCGTCTGCGTGCCGAACGCTGGAAAGC
GGAAAATCAGGAAGGGATGGCTGAGGTCGCCCGGTTTATTGAAATGAACGGCTCTTTTGCTGACGAGAAC
AGGGACTGGTGAAATGCAGTTTAAGGTTTACACCTATAAAAGAGAGAGCCGTTATCGTCTGTTTGTGGAT
GTACAGAGTGATATTATTGACACGCCCGGGCGACGGATGGTGATCCCCCTGGCCAGTGCACGTCTGCTGT
CAGATAAAGTCTCCCGTGAACTTTACCCGGTGGTGCATATCGGGGATGAAAGCTGGCGCATGATGACCAC
CGATATGGCCAGTGTGCCGGTCTCCGTTATCGGGGAAGAAGTGGCTGATCTCAGCCACCGCGAAAATGAC
ATCAAAAACGCCATTAACCTGATGTTCTGGGGAATATAAATGTCAGGCTCCCTTATACACAGCCAGTCTG
CAGGTCGACCATAGTGACTGGATATGTTGTGTTTTACAGTATTATGTAGTCTGTTTTTTATGCAAAATCT
AATTTAATATATTGATATTTATATCATTTTACGTTTCTCGTTCAGCTTTCTTGTACAAAGTGGTGATAAC
CTAGAGCTCGAATTTCCCCGATCGTTCAAACATTTGGCAATAAAGTTTCTTAAGATTGAATCCTGTTGCC
GGTCTTGCGATGATTATCATATAATTTCTGTTGAATTACGTTAAGCATGTAATAATTAACATGTAATGCA
TGACGTTATTTATGAGATGGGTTTTTATGATTAGAGTCCCGCAATTATACATTTAATACGCGATAGAAAA
CAAAATATAGCGCGCAAACTAGGATAAATTATCGCGCGCGGTGTCATCTATGTTACTAGATCGGGAATTG
GTTCCGGAACCAATTCGTAATCATGGTCATAGCTGTTTCCTGTGTGAAATTGTTATCCGCTCACAATTCC
ACACAACATACGAGCCGGAAGCATAAAGTGTAAAGCCTGGGGTGCCTAATGAGTGAGCTAACTCACATTA
GGCTGAATTAGGCGCGCCTATTTCTGAATTCCCGATCTAGTAACATAGATGACACCGCGCGCGATAATTT
ATCCTAGTTTGCGCGCTATATTTTGTTTTCTATCGCGTATTAAATGTATAATTGCGGGACTCTAATCATA
AAAACCCATCTCATAAATAACGTCATGCATTACATGTTAATTATTACATGCTTAACGTAATTCAACAGAA
ATTATATGATAATCATCGCAAGACCGGCAACAGGATTCAATCTTAAGAAACTTTATTGCCAAATGTTTGA
ACGATCGGGGATCATCCGGGTCTGTGGCGGGAACTCCACGAAAATATCCGAACGCAGCAAGATATCGCGG
TGCATCTCGGTCTTGCCTGGGCAGTCGCCGCCGACGCCGTTGATGTGGACGCCGGGCCCGATCATATTGT
CGCTCAGGATCGTGGCGTTGTGCTTGTCGGCCGTTGCTGTCGTAATGATATCGGCACCTTCGACCGCCTG
TTCCGCAGAGATCCCGTGGGCGAAGAACTCCAGCATGAGATCCCCGCGCTGGAGGATCATCCAGCCGGCG
TCCCGGAAAACGATTCCGAAGCCCAACCTTTCATAGAAGGCGGCGGTGGAATCGAAATCTCGTGATGGCA
GGTTGGGCGTCGCTTGGTCGGTCATTTCGAACCCCAGAGTCCCGCTCAGAAGAACTCGTCAAGAAGGCGA
TAGAAGGCGATGCGCTGCGAATCGGGAGCGGCGATACCGTAAAGCACGAGGAAGCGGTCAGCCCATTCGC
CGCCAAGCTCTTCAGCAATATCACGGGTAGCCAACGCTATGTCCTGATAGCGGTCCGCCACACCCAGCCG
GCCACAGTCGATGAATCCAGAAAAGCGGCCATTTTCCACCATGATATTCGGCAAGCAGGCATCGCCATGG
GTCACGACGAGATCATCGCCGTCGGGCATGCGCGCCTTGAGCCTGGCGAACAGTTCGGCTGGCGCGAGCC
CCTGATGCTCTTCGTCCAGATCATCCTGATCGACAAGACCGGCTTCCATCCGAGTACGTGCTCGCTCGAT
GCGATGTTTCGCTTGGTGGTCGAATGGGCAGGTAGCCGGATCAAGCGTATGCAGCCGCCGCATTGCATCA
GCCATGATGGATACTTTCTCGGCAGGAGCAAGGTGAGATGACAGGAGATCCTGCCCCGGCACTTCGCCCA
ATAGCAGCCAGTCCCTTCCCGCTTCAGTGACAACGTCGAGCACAGCTGCGCAAGGAACGCCCGTCGTGGC
CAGCCACGATAGCCGCGCTGCCTCGTCCTGCAGTTCATTCAGGGCACCGGACAGGTCGGTCTTGACAAAA
AGAACCGGGCGCCCCTGCGCTGACAGCCGGAACACGGCGGCATCAGAGCAGCCGATTGTCTGTTGTGCCC
AGTCATAGCCGAATAGCCTCTCCACCCAAGCGGCCGGAGAACCTGCGTGCAATCCATCTTGTTCAATCAT
GCGAAACGATCCAGATCCGGTGCAGATTATTTGGATTGAGAGTGAATATGAGACTCTAATTGGATACCGA
GGGGAATTTATGGAACGTCAGTGGAGCATTTTTGACAAGAAATATTTGCTAGCTGATAGTGACCTTAGGC
GACTTTTGAACGCGCAATAATGGTTTCTGACGTATGTGCTTAGCTCATTAAACTCCAGAAACCCGCGGCT
GAGTGGCTCCTTCAACGTTGCGGTTCTGTCAGTTCCAAACGTAAAACGGCTTGTCCCGCGTCATCGGCGG
GGGTCATAACGTGACTCCCTTAATTCTCCGCTCATGATGAATTCAGAAATAAATTCAGCCTAATTCGGCG
TTAATTCAGTACATTAAAAACGTCCGCAATGTGTTATTAAGTTGTCTAAGCGTCAATTTGTTTACACCAC
AATATATCCTGCCACCAGCCAGCCAACAGCTCCCCGACCGGCAGCTCGGCACAAAATCACCACTCGATAC
AGGCAGCCCATCAGTCCGGGACGGCGTCAGCGGGAGAGCCGTTGTAAGGCGGCAGACTTTGCTCATGTTA
CCGATGCTATTCGGAAGAACGGCAACTAAGCTGCCGGGTTTGAAACACGGATGATCTCGCGGAGGGTAGC
ATGTTGATTGTAACGATGACAGAGCGTTGCTGCCTGTGATCAATTCGGGCACGAACCCAGTGGACATAAG
CCTGTTCGGTTCGTAAGCTGTAATGCAAGTAGCGTATGCGCTCACGCAACTGGTCCAGAACCTTGACCGA
ACGCAGCGGTGGTAACGGCGCAGTGGCGGTTTTCATGGCTTGTTATGACTGTTTTTTTGGGGTACAGTCT
ATGCCTCGGGCATCCAAGCAGCAAGCGCGTTACGCCGTGGGTCGATGTTTGATGTTATGGAGCAGCAACG
ATGTTACGCAGCAGGGCAGTCGCCCTAAAACAAAGTTAAACATCATGGGGGAAGCGGTGATCGCCGAAGT
ATCGACTCAACTATCAGAGGTAGTTGGCGTCATCGAGCGCCATCTCGAACCGACGTTGCTGGCCGTACAT
TTGTACGGCTCCGCAGTGGATGGCGGCCTGAAGCCACACAGTGATATTGATTTGCTGGTTACGGTGACCG
TAAGGCTTGATGAAACAACGCGGCGAGCTTTGATCAACGACCTTTTGGAAACTTCGGCTTCCCCTGGAGA
GAGCGAGATTCTCCGCGCTGTAGAAGTCACCATTGTTGTGCACGACGACATCATTCCGTGGCGTTATCCA
GCTAAGCGCGAACTGCAATTTGGAGAATGGCAGCGCAATGACATTCTTGCAGGTATCTTCGAGCCAGCCA
CGATCGACATTGATCTGGCTATCTTGCTGACAAAAGCAAGAGAACATAGCGTTGCCTTGGTAGGTCCAGC
GGCGGAGGAACTCTTTGATCCGGTTCCTGAACAGGATCTATTTGAGGCGCTAAATGAAACCTTAACGCTA
TGGAACTCGCCGCCCGACTGGGCTGGCGATGAGCGAAATGTAGTGCTTACGTTGTCCCGCATTTGGTACA
GCGCAGTAACCGGCAAAATCGCGCCGAAGGATGTCGCTGCCGACTGGGCAATGGAGCGCCTGCCGGCCCA
GTATCAGCCCGTCATACTTGAAGCTAGACAGGCTTATCTTGGACAAGAAGAAGATCGCTTGGCCTCGCGC
GCAGATCAGTTGGAAGAATTTGTCCACTACGTGAAAGGCGAGATCACCAAGGTAGTCGGCAAATAATGTC
TAGCTAGAAATTCGTTCAAGCCGACGCCGCTTCGCGGCGCGGCTTAACTCAAGCGTTAGATGCACTAAGC
ACATAATTGCTCACAGCCAAACTATCAGGTCAAGTCTGCTTTTATTATTTTTAAGCGTGCATAATAAGCC
CTACACAAATTGGGAGATATATCATGCATGACCAAAATCCCTTAACGTGAGTTTTCGTTCCACTGAGCGT
CAGACCCCGTAGAAAAGATCAAAGGATCTTCTTGAGATCCTTTTTTTCTGCGCGTAATCTGCTGCTTGCA
AACAAAAAAACCACCGCTACCAGCGGTGGTTTGTTTGCCGGATCAAGAGCTACCAACTCTTTTTCCGAAG
GTAACTGGCTTCAGCAGAGCGCAGATACCAAATACTGTCCTTCTAGTGTAGCCGTAGTTAGGCCACCACT
TCAAGAACTCTGTAGCACCGCCTACATACCTCGCTCTGCTAATCCTGTTACCAGTGGCTGCTGCCAGTGG
CGATAAGTCGTGTCTTACCGGGTTGGACTCAAGACGATAGTTACCGGATAAGGCGCAGCGGTCGGGCTGA
ACGGGGGGTTCGTGCACACAGCCCAGCTTGGAGCGAACGACCTACACCGAACTGAGATACCTACAGCGTG
AGCTATGAGAAAGCGCCACGCTTCCCGAAGGGAGAAAGGCGGACAGGTATCCGGTAAGCGGCAGGGTCGG
AACAGGAGAGCGCACGAGGGAGCTTCCAGGGGGAAACGCCTGGTATCTTTATAGTCCTGTCGGGTTTCGC
CACCTCTGACTTGAGCGTCGATTTTTGTGATGCTCGTCAGGGGGGCGGAGCCTATGGAAAAACGCCAGCA
ACGCGGCCTTTTTACGGTTCCTGGCCTTTTGCTGGCCTTTTGCTCACATGTTCTTTCCTGCGTTATCCCC
TGATTCTGTGGATAACCGTATTACCGCCTTTGAGTGAGCTGATACCGCTCGCCGCAGCCGAACGACCGAG
CGCAGCGAGTCAGTGAGCGAGGAAGCGGAAGAGCGCCTGATGCGGTATTTTCTCCTTACGCATCTGTGCG
GTATTTCACACCGCATATGGTGCACTCTCAGTACAATCTGCTCTGATGCCGCATAGTTAAGCCAGTATAC
ACTCCGCTATCGCTACGTGACTGGGTCATGGCTGCGCCCCGACACCCGCCAACACCCGCTGACGCGCCCT
GACGGGCTTGTCTGCTCCCGGCATCCGCTTACAGACAAGCTGTGACCGTCTCCGGGAGCTGCATGTGTCA
GAGGTTTTCACCGTCATCACCGAAACGCGCGAGGCAGGGTGCCTTGATGTGGGCGCCGGCGGTCGAGTGG
CGACGGCGCGGCTTGTCCGCGCCCTGGTAGATTGCCTGGCCGTAGGCCAGCCATTTTTGAGCGGCCAGCG
GCCGCGATAGGCCGACGCGAAGCGGCGGGGCGTAGGGAGCGCAGCGACCGAAGGGTAGGCGCTTTTTGCA
GCTCTTCGGCTGTGCGCTGGCCAGACAGTTATGCACAGGCCAGGCGGGTTTTAAGAGTTTTAATAAGTTT
TAAAGAGTTTTAGGCGGAAAAATCGCCTTTTTTCTCTTTTATATCAGTCACTTACATGTGTGACCGGTTC
CCAATGTACGGCTTTGGGTTCCCAATGTACGGGTTCCGGTTCCCAATGTACGGCTTTGGGTTCCCAATGT
ACGTGCTATCCACAGGAAAGAGACCTTTTCGACCTTTTTCCCCTGCTAGGGCAATTTGCCCTAGCATCTG
CTCCGTACATTAGGAACCGGCGGATGCTTCGCCCTCGATCAGGTTGCGGTAGCGCATGACTAGGATCGGG
CCAGCCTGCCCCGCCTCCTCCTTCAAATCGTACTCCGGCAGGTCATTTGACCCGATCAGCTTGCGCACGG
TGAAACAGAACTTCTTGAACTCTCCGGCGCTGCCACTGCGTTCGTAGATCGTCTTGAACAACCATCTGGC
TTCTGCCTTGCCTGCGGCGCGGCGTGCCAGGCGGTAGAGAAAACGGCCGATGCCGGGATCGATCAAAAAG
TAATCGGGGTGAACCGTCAGCACGTCCGGGTTCTTGCCTTCTGTGATCTCGCGGTACATCCAATCAGCTA
GCTCGATCTCGATGTACTCCGGCCGCCCGGTTTCGCTCTTTACGATCTTGTAGCGGCTAATCAAGGCTTC
ACCCTCGGATACCGTCACCAGGCGGCCGTTCTTGGCCTTCTTCGTACGCTGCATGGCAACGTGCGTGGTG
TTTAACCGAATGCAGGTTTCTACCAGGTCGTCTTTCTGCTTTCCGCCATCGGCTCGCCGGCAGAACTTGA
GTACGTCCGCAACGTGTGGACGGAACACGCGGCCGGGCTTGTCTCCCTTCCCTTCCCGGTATCGGTTCAT
GGATTCGGTTAGATGGGAAACCGCCATCAGTACCAGGTCGTAATCCCACACACTGGCCATGCCGGCCGGC
CCTGCGGAAACCTCTACGTGCCCGTCTGGAAGCTCGTAGCGGATCACCTCGCCAGCTCGTCGGTCACGCT
TCGACAGACGGAAAACGGCCACGTCCATGATGCTGCGACTATCGCGGGTGCCCACGTCATAGAGCATCGG
AACGAAAAAATCTGGTTGCTCGTCGCCCTTGGGCGGCTTCCTAATCGACGGCGCACCGGCTGCCGGCGGT
TGCCGGGATTCTTTGCGGATTCGATCAGCGGCCGCTTGCCACGATTCACCGGGGCGTGCTTCTGCCTCGA
TGCGTTGCCGCTGGGCGGCCTGCGCGGCCTTCAACTTCTCCACCAGGTCATCACCCAGCGCCGCGCCGAT
TTGTACCGGGCCGGATGGTTTGCGACCGCTCACGCCGATTCCTCGGGCTTGGGGGTTCCAGTGCCATTGC
AGGGCCGGCAGACAACCCAGCCGCTTACGCCTGGCCAACCGCCCGTTCCTCCACACATGGGGCATTCCAC
GGCGTCGGTGCCTGGTTGTTCTTGATTTTCCATGCCGCCTCCTTTAGCCGCTAAAATTCATCTACTCATT
TATTCATTTGCTCATTTACTCTGGTAGCTGCGCGATGTATTCAGATAGCAGCTCGGTAATGGTCTTGCCT
TGGCGTACCGCGTACATCTTCAGCTTGGTGTGATCCTCCGCCGGCAACTGAAAGTTGACCCGCTTCATGG
CTGGCGTGTCTGCCAGGCTGGCCAACGTTGCAGCCTTGCTGCTGCGTGCGCTCGGACGGCCGGCACTTAG
CGTGTTTGTGCTTTTGCTCATTTTCTCTTTACCTCATTAACTCAAATGAGTTTTGATTTAATTTCAGCGG
CCAGCGCCTGGACCTCGCGGGCAGCGTCGCCCTCGGGTTCTGATTCAAGAACGGTTGTGCCGGCGGCGGC
AGTGCCTGGGTAGCTCACGCGCTGCGTGATACGGGACTCAAGAATGGGCAGCTCGTACCCGGCCAGCGCC
TCGGCAACCTCACCGCCGATGCGCGTGCCTTTGATCGCCCGCGACACGACAAAGGCCGCTTGTAGCCTTC
CATCCGTGACCTCAATGCGCTGCTTAACCAGCTCCACCAGGTCGGCGGTGGCCCATATGTCGTAAGGGCT
TGGCTGCACCGGAATCAGCACGAAGTCGGCTGCCTTGATCGCGGACACAGCCAAGTCCGCCGCCTGGGGC
GCTCCGTCGATCACTACGAAGTCGCGCCGGCCGATGGCCTTCACGTCGCGGTCAATCGTCGGGCGGTCGA
TGCCGACAACGGTTAGCGGTTGATCTTCCCGCACGGCCGCCCAATCGCGGGCACTGCCCTGGGGATCGGA
ATCGACTAACAGAACATCGGCCCCGGCGAGTTGCAGGGCGCGGGCTAGATGGGTTGCGATGGTCGTCTTG
CCTGACCCGCCTTTCTGGTTAAGTACAGCGATAACCTTCATGCGTTCCCCTTGCGTATTTGTTTATTTAC
TCATCGCATCATATACGCAGCGACCGCATGACGCAAGCTGTTTTACTCAAATACACATCACCTTTTTAGA
CGGCGGCGCTCGGTTTCTTCAGCGGCCAAGCTGGCCGGCCAGGCCGCCAGCTTGGCATCAGACAAACCGG
CCAGGATTTCATGCAGCCGCACGGTTGAGACGTGCGCGGGCGGCTCGAACACGTACCCGGCCGCGATCAT
CTCCGCCTCGATCTCTTCGGTAATGAAAAACGGTTCGTCCTGGCCGTCCTGGTGCGGTTTCATGCTTGTT
CCTCTTGGCGTTCATTCTCGGCGGCCGCCAGGGCGTCGGCCTCGGTCAATGCGTCCTCACGGAAGGCACC
GCGCCGCCTGGCCTCGGTGGGCGTCACTTCCTCGCTGCGCTCAAGTGCGCGGTACAGGGTCGAGCGATGC
ACGCCAAGCAGTGCAGCCGCCTCTTTCACGGTGCGGCCTTCCTGGTCGATCAGCTCGCGGGCGTGCGCGA
TCTGTGCCGGGGTGAGGGTAGGGCGGGGGCCAAACTTCACGCCTCGGGCCTTGGCGGCCTCGCGCCCGCT
CCGGGTGCGGTCGATGATTAGGGAACGCTCGAACTCGGCAATGCCGGCGAACACGGTCAACACCATGCGG
CCGGCCGGCGTGGTGGTGTCGGCCCACGGCTCTGCCAGGCTACGCAGGCCCGCGCCGGCCTCCTGGATGC
GCTCGGCAATGTCCAGTAGGTCGCGGGTGCTGCGGGCCAGGCGGTCTAGCCTGGTCACTGTCACAACGTC
GCCAGGGCGTAGGTGGTCAAGCATCCTGGCCAGCTCCGGGCGGTCGCGCCTGGTGCCGGTGATCTTCTCG
GAAAACAGCTTGGTGCAGCCGGCCGCGTGCAGTTCGGCCCGTTGGTTGGTCAAGTCCTGGTCGTCGGTGC
TGACGCGGGCATAGCCCAGCAGGCCAGCGGCGGCGCTCTTGTTCATGGCGTAATGTCTCCGGTTCTAGTC
GCAAGTATTCTACTTTATGCGACTAAAACACGCGACAAGAAAACGCCAGGAAAAGGGCAGGGCGGCAGCC
TGTCGCGTAACTTAGGACTTGTGCGACATGTCGTTTTCAGAAGACGGCTGCACTGAACGTCAGAAGCCGA
CTGCACTATAGCAGCGGAGGGGTTGGATCAAAGTACTTTGATCCCGAGGGGAACCCTGTGGTTGGCATGC
ACATACAAATGGACGAACGGATAAACCT
Features (pLannotate 1.2.2; 32 found; start..end, strand, type, name):
     54..78      -  misc_feature   RB T-DNA repeat: right border repeat from nopaline C58 T-DNA
    144..298     -  CDS            lacZα (fragment): LacZα fragment of β-galactosidase; lacZ fragment
    301..321     -  misc_feature   MCS (fragment): pUC18/19 multiple cloning site
    812..1153    +  promoter       CaMV 35S promoter: strong constitutive promoter from cauliflower mosaic virus
   1187..1345    +  CDS            13xMyc (fragment): 13 tandem Myc epitope tags
   1358..1482    +  protein_bind   attR1: mutant version of attR; recombination site for the Gateway® LR reaction LR Clonase™
   1519..1549    +  promoter       lac UV5 promoter: E. coli lac promoter with an "up" mutation
   1574..1602    +  promoter       cat promoter (fragment): promoter of the E. coli cat gene encoding chloramphenicol acetyltransferase
   1603..2262    +  CDS            CmR: chloramphenicol acetyltransferase; cat; confers resistance to chloramphenicol
   2441..2599    +  CDS            ccdA (fragment): CCDA_ECO57 - Also known as H, letA. Experimental evidence at protein level: Swiss-Prot protein existence level 1. Antitoxin component of a type II toxin-antitoxin (TA) system which inhibits the post-segregational killing (PSK) of plasmid-free cells, also referred to as a plasmid addiction system. Binds to and blocks the activity of CcdB; will also remove bound CcdB protein from the CcdB-GyrA complex by forming a CcdA-CcdB complex, a process termed rejuvenation. Functions as a transcriptional corepressor for the ccdAB operon, repression also requires CcdB (By similarity). From Escherichia coli
   2604..2906    +  CDS            ccdB: CCDB_ECOLI - Also known as G, letB, letD. Experimental evidence at protein level: Swiss-Prot protein existence level 1. Toxic component of a type II toxin-antitoxin (TA) system, functioning in plasmid maintainence. Responsible for the post- segregational killing (PSK) of plasmid-free cells, also referred to as a plasmid addiction system. Half-life of over 2 hours. Cell killing by CcdB is accompanied by filamentation, defects in chromosome and plasmid segregation, defects in cell division, formation of anucleate cells, decreased DNA synthesis and plasmid loss. Interferes with the activity of DN
   2950..3074    -  protein_bind   attR2: mutant version of attR; recombination site for the Gateway® LR reaction LR Clonase™
   3100..3352    +  terminator     NOS terminator: nopaline synthase terminator and poly(A) signal
   3408..3430    -  protein_bind   lac operator (fragment): The lac repressor binds to the lac operator to inhibit transcription in E. coli. This inhibition can be relieved by adding lactose or isopropyl-β-D-thiogalactopyranoside (IPTG). lac repressor encoded by lacI
   3434..3464    -  promoter       lac promoter: promoter for the E. coli lac operon
   3479..3500    -  protein_bind   CAP binding site: CAP binding activates transcription in the presence of cAMP. E. coli catabolite activator protein
   3534..3786    -  terminator     NOS terminator: nopaline synthase terminator and poly(A) signal
   3793..3999    -  CDS            ocd (fragment): OCD_AGRFC - Experimental evidence at protein level: Swiss-Prot protein existence level 1. Catalyzes the conversion of L-ornithine into L-proline with release of ammonia. Is involved in the utilization of nopaline, a catabolic pathway that proceeds through L-arginine and L-ornithine to L-proline. Nopaline is a predominant opine in plant cells transformed with Ti plasmid pTiC58. From Agrobacterium fabrum (strain C58 / ATCC 33970) (Agrobacterium tumefaciens (strain C58)).
   4006..4155    -  CDS            ble (fragment): BLE_KLEPN - Experimental evidence at protein level: Swiss-Prot protein existence level 1. Binding protein with a strong affinity to the bleomycin family of antibiotics. Binds to CL990; an antimitotic-antibiotic compound. From Klebsiella pneumoniae.
   4176..4970    -  CDS            NeoR/KanR: aminoglycoside phosphotransferase from Tn5; aph(3')-II (or nptII); confers resistance to neomycin, kanamycin, and G418 (Geneticin®)
   4991..5174    -  promoter       NOS promoter: nopaline synthase promoter NOS promoter
   5380..5404    -  misc_feature   LB T-DNA repeat: left border repeat from nopaline C58 T-DNA
   5663..5686    +  promoter       Pc promoter (fragment): intI1 (promoter lies within the coding sequence); class 1 integron promoter
   5862..5918    +  CDS            GmR (fragment): gentamycin acetyltransferase; aacC1; confers resistance to gentamycin
   5929..6716    +  CDS            SmR (fragment): aminoglycoside adenylyltransferase (Murphy, 1985); aadA; confers resistance to spectinomycin and streptomycin
   6962..7550    +  rep_origin     ori: high-copy-number ColE1/pMB1/pBR322/pUC origin of replication
   7736..7876    -  misc_feature   bom: basis of mobility region from pBR322
   7978..8017    -  CDS            rop (fragment): Rop protein, which maintains plasmids at low copy number; rop
   8220..8414    -  rep_origin     pVS1 oriV: origin of replication for the Pseudomonas plasmid pVS1 (Heeb et al., 2000)
   8480..9553    -  CDS            pVS1 RepA: replication protein from the Pseudomonas plasmid pVS1 (Heeb et al., 2000)
   9982..10611   -  CDS            pVS1 StaA: stability protein from the Pseudomonas plasmid pVS1 (Heeb et al., 2000)
  11171..11572   -  CDS            Y4CG_SINFN (fragment): Protein inferred from homology: Swiss-Prot protein existence level 3. From Sinorhizobium fredii (strain NBRC 101917 / NGR234).
