[The description below was written by a language model from this plasmid's Addgene catalogue record and pLannotate feature annotations shown in this document.]
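Description:
pGWB418 is an empty Gateway destination binary vector for Agrobacterium-mediated plant transformation, built on the pPZP221 backbone. It expresses a protein of interest in plants as an N-terminal 4xMyc fusion. The backbone carries two replication systems. A ColE1/pBR322-type origin with the bom mobilisation region supports high-copy maintenance in E. coli, and the pVS1 oriV with RepA and the StaA stability protein supports replication in Agrobacterium. Bacterial selection is by spectinomycin through the aadA (SmR) gene outside the T-DNA. Chloramphenicol resistance comes from the Gateway cassette. Because that cassette encodes the CcdB toxin, the unrecombined vector has to be propagated in a ccdB-tolerant strain.

Between the nopaline-type right and left T-DNA borders, the CaMV 35S promoter drives a Myc epitope repeat. The automated annotation labels this repeat as a fragment of a 13xMyc tag, which is consistent with the 4xMyc tag given in the catalogue entry. The tag is followed by the attR1–CmR–ccdB–attR2 cassette and a NOS terminator. An LR recombination with an entry clone replaces the CmR/ccdB segment with the gene of interest. This places the gene downstream of the Myc tag, and loss of ccdB provides counter-selection for recombinants. Next to this cassette, in the opposite orientation near the left border, is the plant selection marker NOS promoter:NPTII:NOS terminator, which confers kanamycin resistance on transformed plants. According to the record, it replaced the original gentamycin marker of pPZP221. The remaining lacZα, MCS and lac promoter fragments are leftovers from the parent vector. The vector is suited to constitutive expression of Myc-tagged proteins in transgenic plants, where the tag allows antibody-based detection or purification.
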