Addgene plasmid #74812: pGWB418
Purpose: (Empty Backbone) Gateway cloning compatible binary vector for N-terminal fusion with 4xMyc (CaMV35S promoter).
Depositing lab: Tsuyoshi Nakagawa. Depositing organization: Shimane University. Publication: Improved Gateway binary vectors: high-performance vectors for creation of fusion constructs in transgenic analysis of plants. Nakagawa T, Suzuki T, Murata S, Nakamura S, Hino T, Maeo K, Tabata R, Kawai T, Tanaka K, Niwa Y, Watanabe Y, Nakamura K, Kimura T, Ishiguro S. Biosci Biotechnol Biochem. 2007 Aug;71(8):2095-100. Epub 2007 Aug 7. 10.1271/bbb.70216 PubMed 17690442.
Backbone
  Vector backbone: pPZP221
  Backbone manufacturer: Hajdukiewicz P., Svab Z. and Maliga P.
  Backbone size (bp): 8500
  Modifications to backbone: gentamycin-resistant marker was removed and kanamycin-resistant marker (NOS promoter:NPTII:NOS terminator) was inserted.
  Vector type: Plant Expression
  Promoter: CaMV35S
  Selectable markers: Kanamycin
Growth in bacteria
  Bacterial resistance: Chloramphenicol and Spectinomycin, 25 & 50 μg/mL
  Growth temperature: 37°C
  Growth strain: ccdB Survival
  Copy number: High Copy
Gene/Insert
  Cloning method: Gateway Cloning
Terms and licenses: Academic/Nonprofit Terms; Industry Terms: Not Available to Industry
How to cite: pGWB418 was a gift from Tsuyoshi Nakagawa (Addgene plasmid # 74812 ; http://n2t.net/addgene:74812 ; RRID:Addgene_74812)
