>Addgene plasmid #74812 | pGWB418 | addgene partial sequence | sequence record 152267 | ccdB-Fwd 5'-GCATGATGACCACCGATATG-3'
GCTCCCTTATACACAGCCAGTCTGCAGGTCGACCATAGTGACTGGATATGTTGTGTTTTACAGTATTATG
TAGTCTGTTTTTTATGCAAAATCTAATTTAATATATTGATATTTATATCATTTTACGTTTCTCGTTCAGC
TTTCTTGTACAAAGTGGTGATAACCTA
