>Addgene plasmid #74812 | pGWB418 | addgene partial sequence | sequence record 160960 | CAT-R 5'-GCAACTGACTGAAATGCCTC-3'
ATCAACGGTGGTATATCCAGTGATTTTTTTCTCCATTTTAGCTTCCTTAGCTCCTGAAAATCTCGACGGA
TCCTAACTCAAAATCCACACATTATACGAGCCGGAAGCATAAAGTGTAAAGCCTGGGGTGCCTAATGCGG
CCCCTCGAGGGGCCGCCATAGTGACTGGATATGTTGTGTTTTACAGTATTATGTAGTCTGTTTTTTATGC
AAAATCTAATTTAATATATTGATATTTATATCATTTTACGTTTCTCGTTCAGCTTTTTTGTACAAACTTG
TGATAACAGCGCTACCGTTCAAGTCTTCCTCGGAGATTAGCTTTTGTTCACCGTTCAAATCTTCTTCAGA
AATCAACTTTTGTTCACCGTCGAGTCCGTTCAAGTCTTCTTCTGAGATTAATTTTTGTTCACCGTTCAAG
TCTTCCTCGGAGATTAGCTTTTGTTCACCGTTAATTAACCCGCTCATTCTAGAGTCCCCCGTGTTCTCTC
CAAATGAAATGAACTTCCTTATATAGAGGAAGGGTCTTGCGAAGGATAGTGGGATTGTGCGTCATCCCTT
ACGTCAGTGGAGATATCACATCAATCCACTTGCTTTGAAGACGTGGTTGGAACGTCTTCTTTTTCCACGA
TGCTCCTCGTGGGTGGGGGTCCATCTTTGGGACCACTGTCGGCAGAGGCATCTTCAACGATGGCCTTTCC
TTTATCGCAATGATGGCATTTGTAGGAGCCACCTTCCTTTTCCACTATCTTCACAATAAAGTGACAGATA
GCTGGGCAATGGAATCCGAGGAGGTTTCCGGATATTACCCTTTGTTGAAAAGTCTCAATTGCCCTTTGGT
CTTCTGAGACTGTATCTTTGATATTTTTGGAGTAGACAAGTGTGTCGTGCTCCACCATGTTGACGAAGAT
T
